Addgene plasmid #18226: T4 Lysozyme E11H WT*
Depositing lab: Brian Matthews. Depositing organization: University of Oregon.
Backbone
  Vector backbone: pHS1403
  Backbone size w/o insert (bp): 5000
  Vector type: Bacterial Expression
Growth in bacteria
  Bacterial resistance: Ampicillin, 100 μg/mL
  Growth temperature: 37°C
  Growth strain: DH5alpha
  Copy number: High Copy
Gene/Insert
  Gene/Insert name: T4 Lysozyme (alt name: RK70)
  Species: Bacteriophage T4
  Insert size (bp): 600
  Mutation: E11H WT*
  GenBank ID: NP_049736
  Entrez Gene: e (a.k.a. T4p123)
  Cloning method: Restriction Enzyme; 5′ cloning site BamHI (not destroyed); 3′ cloning site HindIII (not destroyed)
  Sequencing primers: 5′ na; 3′ GGCGTATCACGAGGCCC
Terms and licenses: Academic/Nonprofit Terms; Industry Terms: Not Available to Industry
Depositor comments: The BamHI site is 27 bp from the ATG and the HindIII site is 115 bp from the stop.
How to cite: T4 Lysozyme E11H WT* was a gift from Brian Matthews (Addgene plasmid # 18226 ; http://n2t.net/addgene:18226 ; RRID:Addgene_18226)
