[The description below was written by a language model from this plasmid's Addgene catalogue record.]
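Description:
T4 Lysozyme E11H WT* is a bacterial expression plasmid built on the pHS1403 backbone (about 5 kb without insert) that carries a mutant form of the bacteriophage T4 lysozyme gene (gene e). It is maintained in E. coli as a high-copy plasmid under ampicillin selection. The record does not name the origin of replication or the promoter that drives expression, and no feature table is provided, so the regulatory elements of the backbone cannot be described here.

The insert is roughly 600 bp and was cloned by restriction digestion between BamHI at the 5′ end and HindIII at the 3′ end, with both sites preserved. According to the depositor's notes, the BamHI site lies 27 bp from the start codon and the HindIII site 115 bp from the stop codon, so the fragment includes short flanking untranslated regions on either side of the coding sequence and can be excised or exchanged as a cassette. The encoded protein carries the substitution E11H, replacing glutamate 11 with histidine. Glu11 is generally known as a key catalytic residue of T4 lysozyme, so this change alters the active site. The "WT*" designation indicates the parental background in which the mutation was made. In the T4 lysozyme literature this term commonly refers to a cysteine-free pseudo-wild-type, although the record itself does not define it. No tags or fusion partners are listed.

The record states no specific purpose. A construct of this type is suited to producing the mutant enzyme in bacteria for studies of how an active-site substitution affects lysozyme structure, stability and catalysis.
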