>Addgene plasmid #18226 | T4 Lysozyme E11H WT* | addgene partial sequence | sequence record 24013 | 3primeUP
NCGAAAAGCCCGCTCATTAGGCGGGCTCAGATCTGCTCATGTTTGACAGCTTATCATCGATAAGCTTCGG
CAATAAATTCTTGATATGTTTTCATATGTTTCCTTTAAATATTTTAATTAGTAATTGTCTATTCAAGTAA
TTGTGAATATACTATCACAATTCCAAGAGAAAGTAAACAGCTTTATAGATTTTTATACGCGTCCCAAGTG
CCAGTTCTAAACGTTGTAATGACTCGTTTTGCGCGATTAGGTGTTTGATTATACCATCTACTTTTAGCTA
AGTTAACTGCTGCTTCATCCCAGCGTTTTTGTTGAAGCATACGTAAAGAGTTAGTAAATCCTGCCACACC
GGTTTCTCCCATTTGGAAAACCATATTAATCAATGCAGCGCGACGAACCGCATCAAGAGAATCATAAACC
GGTTTTAATTTAGCATTTCTCAGAATTCCGCGAACAGCAGCATCAACATCCTGATTAAAGAGTTTTTCAG
CCTCATCTTTTGTAATTACACCATTAGTATTACGCCCAATAGCTTTATCTAATTCAGATTTAGCAGCATT
AAGTGATGGACTTTTTGTAAGCAAATGACCGATGCCAATAGTGTAATAGCCTTCTGTGTCTTTATAGATT
TTAAGTCTAAGACCATGATCTATACGTAACATTTCAAATATATTCATAATACCTCCTAAGCATCGATGGA
TCCTGTTTCCTGTGTGAATTGTTATCCGCTCACATTCCACACATTATACGAGCGATGATAATGCACAGGG
GATGGGAGTAGCTGATCNGTTCNGGNGAATGTANCGNCCATCCCCATAACAGCGAGATATGCACNGGGAG
GGGANCCNGNCCCCCNTTCC
